Addgene plasmid #176127: pLV-SspB-HaloTag-TIAM1-DHPH
Purpose: Heterodimerization with iLID, Rac1 activation
Depositing lab: Dorus Gadella. Depositing organization: University of Amsterdam. Publication: Opto-RhoGEFs, an optimized optogenetic toolbox to reversibly control Rho GTPase activity on a global to subcellular scale, enabling precise control over vascular endothelial barrier strength. Mahlandt EK, Palacios Martinez S, Arts JJG, Tol S, van Buul JD, Goedhart J. Elife. 2023 Jul 14;12:RP84364. doi: 10.7554/eLife.84364. PubMed 37449837.
Backbone
  Vector backbone: pLV
  Vector type: Lentiviral
Growth in bacteria
  Bacterial resistance: Ampicillin, 100 μg/mL
  Growth temperature: 30°C
  Growth strain: NEB Stable
  Copy number: High Copy
Gene/Insert
  Gene/Insert name: TIAM1
  Species: H. sapiens (human)
  Entrez Gene: TIAM1 (a.k.a. NEDLDS, TIAM-1)
  Cloning method: Gateway Cloning
Terms and licenses: Academic/Nonprofit Terms; Industry Terms: Not Available to Industry
Depositor comments: Please visit https://doi.org/10.1101/2022.10.17.512253 for bioRxiv preprint.
How to cite: pLV-SspB-HaloTag-TIAM1-DHPH was a gift from Dorus Gadella (Addgene plasmid # 176127 ; http://n2t.net/addgene:176127 ; RRID:Addgene_176127)
