[The description below was written by a language model from this plasmid's Addgene catalogue record and pLannotate feature annotations shown in this document.]
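Description:
pLV-SspB-HaloTag-TIAM1-DHPH is a 10,173 nt third-generation-style, self-inactivating lentiviral transfer plasmid built by Gateway cloning. It is one half of a light-controlled heterodimerization system for activating the small GTPase Rac1. It is maintained in E. coli through a high-copy ColE1/pUC origin with ampicillin resistance, and the backbone also carries an f1 origin and an SV40 origin. The viral genome is transcribed from a chimeric RSV promoter fused to a truncated HIV-1 5' LTR. This is followed by the Ψ packaging signal with a gag fragment, the RRE for Rev-dependent nuclear export, and the cPPT/CTS, and the genome ends in a ΔU3 3' LTR with an SV40 polyadenylation signal downstream.

Within the provirus, the CMV enhancer/promoter drives a fusion open reading frame flanked by attB1 and attB2 sites. The fusion has three parts: an SspB fragment, HaloTag (annotated as the dhaA haloalkane dehalogenase from which it derives), and a fragment of human TIAM1 that the name identifies as the catalytic DH-PH guanine nucleotide exchange module. SspB binds iLID when it is illuminated, so light recruits the GEF domain to wherever an iLID anchor, supplied on a separate construct, is localized, and Rac1 is switched on there. HaloTag allows the fusion to be labelled with a fluorescent ligand for imaging. A V5 tag sequence lies just beyond attB2, but the record does not show whether it is translated in frame with the insert. A WPRE enhances transcript expression. A downstream SV40/EM7 promoter–blasticidin S deaminase cassette allows selection of stably transduced cells. The associated publication applies this toolbox to reversible, global to subcellular control of Rho GTPase activity and of vascular endothelial barrier strength.
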