Features (pLannotate 1.2.2; 34 found; start..end, strand, type, name):
      6..309     +  enhancer       CMV enhancer: human cytomegalovirus immediate early enhancer
    310..513     +  promoter       CMV promoter: human cytomegalovirus (CMV) immediate early promoter
    630..654     +  protein_bind   attB1: mutant version of attB; recombination site for the Gateway® BP reaction BP Clonase™
    694..1023    +  CDS            sspB (fragment): SSPB_HAEIN - Experimental evidence at protein level: Swiss-Prot protein existence level 1. Also stimulates degradation of the N-terminus of RseA (residues 1-108, alone or in complex with sigma-E) by ClpX-ClpP in a non-ssrA-mediated fashion. From Haemophilus influenzae (strain ATCC 51907 / DSM 11121 / KW20 / Rd).
   1045..1923    +  CDS            dhaA: DHAA_PSEPV - Experimental evidence at protein level: Swiss-Prot protein existence level 1. Catalyzes hydrolytic cleavage of carbon-halogen bonds in halogenated aliphatic compounds, leading to the formation of the corresponding primary alcohols, halide ions and protons. Has a broad substrate specificity, as it is able to dehalogenate mono- and di- chlorinated and brominated alkanes (up to at least C10), and the two isomers of 1,3-dichloropropene to 3-chloroallyl alcohol; the highest activity was found with 1,2-dibromoethane, while no activity was observed with the analog 1,2-dichloroethane. Fro
   1951..3069    +  CDS            TIAM1 (fragment): TIAM1_HUMAN - Experimental evidence at protein level: Swiss-Prot protein existence level 1. Guanyl-nucleotide exchange factor that activates RHO-like proteins and connects extracellular signals to cytoskeletal activities. Activates RAC1, CDC42, and to a lesser extent RHOA and their downstream signaling to regulate processes like cell adhesion and cell migration. From Homo sapiens (Human).
   3096..3120    -  protein_bind   attB2: mutant version of attB; recombination site for the Gateway® BP reaction BP Clonase™
   3173..3214    +  CDS            V5 tag: epitope tag from simian virus 5
   3238..3826    +  misc_feature   WPRE: woodchuck hepatitis virus posttranscriptional regulatory element
   3841..4157    +  promoter       SV40 promoter: SV40 enhancer and early promoter
   4205..4252    +  promoter       EM7 promoter: synthetic bacterial promoter&nbsp
   4271..4669    +  CDS            BSD: blasticidin S deaminase; Aspergillus terreus BSD; confers resistance to blasticidin
   4686..4754    +  CDS            nef (fragment): NEF_HV1Z2 - Experimental evidence at protein level: Swiss-Prot protein existence level 1. Extracellular Nef protein targets CD4(+) T-lymphocytes for apoptosis by interacting with CXCR4 surface receptors. From Human immunodeficiency virus type 1 group M subtype D (isolate Z2/CDC-Z34) (HIV-1).
   4756..4989    +  LTR            3' LTR (ΔU3): self-inactivating 3' long terminal repeat (LTR) from HIV-1
   5061..5182    +  polyA_signal   SV40 poly(A) signal: SV40 polyadenylation signal
   5222..5357    +  rep_origin     SV40 ori: SV40 origin of replication
   5378..5396    -  promoter       T7 promoter: promoter for bacteriophage T7 RNA polymerase
   5404..5559    +  CDS            lacZα (fragment): LacZα fragment of β-galactosidase; lacZ fragment
   5564..5992    +  rep_origin     f1 ori (sequence partly withheld): f1 bacteriophage origin of replication; arrow indicates direction of (+) strand synthesis
   6045..6149    +  promoter       AmpR promoter: bla
   6150..7010    +  CDS            AmpR: β-lactamase; bla; confers resistance to ampicillin, carbenicillin, and related antibiotics
   7181..7769    +  rep_origin     ori: high-copy-number ColE1/pMB1/pBR322/pUC origin of replication
   7952..8044    +  CDS            lacI (fragment): lac repressor; lacI; The lac repressor binds to the lac operator to inhibit transcription in E. coli. This inhibition can be relieved by adding lactose or isopropyl-β-D-thiogalactopyranoside (IPTG).
   8057..8078    +  protein_bind   CAP binding site: CAP binding activates transcription in the presence of cAMP. E. coli catabolite activator protein
   8093..8123    +  promoter       lac promoter: promoter for the E. coli lac operon
   8131..8147    +  protein_bind   lac operator: The lac repressor binds to the lac operator to inhibit transcription in E. coli. This inhibition can be relieved by adding lactose or isopropyl-β-D-thiogalactopyranoside (IPTG). lac repressor encoded by lacI
   8192..8210    +  promoter       T3 promoter: promoter for bacteriophage T3 RNA polymerase
   8238..8464    +  promoter       RSV promoter: Rous sarcoma virus enhancer/promoter
   8465..8645    +  LTR            5' LTR (truncated): truncated 5' long terminal repeat (LTR) from HIV-1
   8692..8817    +  misc_feature   HIV-1 Ψ: packaging signal of human immunodeficiency virus type 1
   8801..9164    +  CDS            HIV-1 gag (fragment): gag protein from human immunodeficiency virus 1; gag
   9310..9543    +  misc_feature   RRE: The Rev response element (RRE) of HIV-1 allows for Rev-dependent mRNA export from the nucleus to the cytoplasm.
   9920..10020   +  CDS            Rev (fragment): human immunodeficiency virus 1 (HIV-1) Rev protein; rev; enhances nuclear export of unspliced and incompletely spliced viral mRNAs
  10039..10156   +  misc_feature   cPPT/CTS: central polypurine tract and central termination sequence of HIV-1
>Addgene plasmid #176127 | pLV-SspB-HaloTag-TIAM1-DHPH | addgene full sequence | sequence record 346212 | Addgene NGS Result
TTCCGCGTTACATAACTTACGGTAAATGGCCCGCCTGGCTGACCGCCCAACGACCCCCGCCCATTGACGT
CAATAATGACGTATGTTCCCATAGTAACGCCAATAGGGACTTTCCATTGACGTCAATGGGTGGAGTATTT
ACGGTAAACTGCCCACTTGGCAGTACATCAAGTGTATCATATGCCAAGTACGCCCCCTATTGACGTCAAT
GACGGTAAATGGCCCGCCTGGCATTATGCCCAGTACATGACCTTATGGGACTTTCCTACTTGGCAGTACA
TCTACGTATTAGTCATCGCTATTACCATGGTGATGCGGTTTTGGCAGTACATCAATGGGCGTGGATAGCG
GTTTGACTCACGGGGATTTCCAAGTCTCCACCCCATTGACGTCAATGGGAGTTTGTTTTGGCACCAAAAT
CAACGGGACTTTCCAAAATGTCGTAACAACTCCGCCCCATTGACGCAAATGGGCGGTAGGCGTGTACGGT
GGGAGGTCTATATAAGCAGAGCTCGTTTAGTGAACCGTCAGATCGCCTGGAGACGCCATCCACGCTGTTT
TGACCTCCATAGAAGACACCGACTCTAGAGGATCCACTAGTCCAGTGTGGTGGAATTCTGCAGATATCAA
CAAGTTTGTACAAAAAAGCAGGCTTTAAAGGAACCAATTCAGTCGACTGGATCCGGTACCATGAGCTCCC
CGAAACGCCCTAAGCTGCTGCGTGAATATTACGATTGGCTGGTTGATAACAGCTTTACCCCATATCTGGT
GGTGGATGCCACATACCTGGGCGTGAACGTGCCCGTGGAGTATGTGAAAGACGGTCAGATCGTGCTGAAT
CTGTCTGCAAGTGCGACCGGCAACCTGCAACTGACAAATGATTTTATCCAGTTCAACGCCCGCTTTAAGG
GCGTGTCTCGTGAACTGTATATCCCGATGGGTGCCGCTCTGGCCATTTACGCTCGCGAGAACGGCGATGG
TGTGATGTTCGAACCAGAAGAAATCTATGACGAGCTGAATATTGGTAGTGGACCGGTCGCCACCATGGCC
GAGATCGGCACCGGCTTCCCCTTCGACCCCCACTACGTGGAGGTGCTGGGCGAGCGCATGCACTACGTTG
ACGTGGGCCCCCGCGACGGCACCCCCGTGCTGTTCCTGCACGGCAACCCCACCAGCAGCTACGTGTGGCG
CAACATCATCCCCCACGTGGCCCCCACCCACCGCACTATCGCCCCCGACCTGATCGGCATGGGCAAGAGC
GACAAGCCCGACCTGGGCTACTTCTTCGACGACCACGTGCGCTTCATGGACGCCTTCATCGAGGCCCTGG
GCCTGGAGGAGGTGGTGCTGGTGATCCACGACTGGGGCAGCGCCCTGGGCTTCCACTGGGCCAAGCGCAA
CCCCGAGCGCGTGAAGGGCATCGCCTTCATGGAGTTCATCCGCCCCATCCCCACCTGGGACGAGTGGCCC
GAGTTCGCCCGCGAGACCTTCCAGGCCTTCCGCACCACCGACGTGGGCCGCAAGCTGATCATCGACCAGA
ACGTGTTCATCGAGGGCACCCTGCCCATGGGCGTGGTGCGCCCCCTGACCGAGGTGGAGATGGACCACTA
CCGCGAGCCCTTCCTGAACCCCGTGGACCGCGAGCCCCTGTGGCGCTTCCCCAACGAGCTGCCCATCGCC
GGCGAGCCCGCCAACATCGTGGCCCTGGTGGAGGAGTACATGGACTGGCTGCACCAGAGCCCCGTGCCCA
AGCTGCTGTTCTGGGGCACCCCCGGCGTGCTGATCCCCCCCGCCGAGGCCGCCCGCCTGGCCAAGAGCCT
GCCCAACGTTAAGGCCGTGGACATCGGCCCCGGCCTGAACCTGCTCCAGGAGGACAACCCCGACCTGATC
GGCAGCGAGATCGCCCGCTGGCTGAGCACCCTGGAGATCAGCGGCGTGTACAAGTCCGGACTCAGATCTC
GAGAACAGCTGTCGGATGCGGATAAGCTGCGCAAGGTGATCTGTGAACTGCTGGAGACTGAACGCACCTA
TGTGAAAGACTTAAACTGCCTCATGGAGAGATACCTGAAGCCCCTTCAGAAGGAGACCTTTCTCACCCAG
GATGAGCTTGATGTACTTTTTGGAAATTTAACCGAAATGGTGGAGTTTCAAGTCGAGTTCCTTAAGACTC
TAGAAGATGGAGTAAGACTGGTCCCTGACTTGGAAAAGCTGGAGAAGGTTGACCAGTTCAAGAAAGTGCT
CTTCTCTCTGGGGGGATCCTTCCTGTACTACGCGGACCGCTTCAAGCTCTACAGTGCCTTCTGTGCGAGC
CACACAAAAGTCCCCAAGGTCCTGGTGAAAGCCAAGACGGACACAGCCTTCAAGGCGTTCCTCGATGCCC
AGAACCCGAGGCAGCAGCACTCATCCACGCTGGAGTCTTACCTCATCAAGCCCATCCAGAGGGTCCTCAA
GTACCCGCTTCTGCTCAGGGAGCTGTTTGCGCTGACCGATGCGGAGAGCGAGGAACACTACCACCTGGAC
GTGGCCATCAAGACTATGAACAAGGTCGCCAGTCACATCAATGAGATGCAGAAGATCCACGAAGAGTTTG
GTGCCGTGTTTGACCAGCTGATTGCTGAGCAGACGGGAGAGAAGAAAGAGGTTGCAGATCTGAGCATGGG
TGACCTGCTCTTGCACACCAGCGTCATCTGGCTGAACCCACCCGCCTCACTGGGAAAGTGGAAAAAGGAG
CCAGAATTAGCAGCCTTCGTCTTCAAAACGGCCGTGGTCCTTGTATATAAAGACGGTTCCAAGCAGAAGA
AGAAACTTGTTGGCTCTCACAGGCTGTCAATCTACGAGGAGTGGGACCCCTTCCGGTTTCGCCACATGAT
CCCTACCGAAGCTTTGCAGGTCCGAGCTCTGCCCAGTGCAGATGCAGAGGCAAATGCGGTATGCGAAATT
GTCCACGTGAAATCAGAGTCAGAAGGGAGGCCCGAGCGGGTTTTCCACCTCTGCTGCAGTTCCCCAGAGA
GCAGAAAGGACTTTCTGAAGTCTGTGCATTCGATCCTGCGAGATAAACACAGAAGACAGTGAGCGGCCGC
ACTCGAGATATCTAGACCCAGCTTTCTTGTACAAAGTGGTTGATATCCAGCACAGTGGCGGCCGCTCGAG
TCTAGAGGGCCCGCGGTTCGAAGGTAAGCCTATCCCTAACCCTCTCCTCGGTCTCGATTCTACGCGTACC
GGTTAGTAATGATCGACAATCAACCTCTGGATTACAAAATTTGTGAAAGATTGACTGGTATTCTTAACTA
TGTTGCTCCTTTTACGCTATGTGGATACGCTGCTTTAATGCCTTTGTATCATGCTATTGCTTCCCGTATG
GCTTTCATTTTCTCCTCCTTGTATAAATCCTGGTTGCTGTCTCTTTATGAGGAGTTGTGGCCCGTTGTCA
GGCAACGTGGCGTGGTGTGCACTGTGTTTGCTGACGCAACCCCCACTGGTTGGGGCATTGCCACCACCTG
TCAGCTCCTTTCCGGGACTTTCGCTTTCCCCCTCCCTATTGCCACGGCGGAACTCATCGCCGCCTGCCTT
GCCCGCTGCTGGACAGGGGCTCGGCTGTTGGGCACTGACAATTCCGTGGTGTTGTCGGGGAAGCTGACGT
CCTTTCCATGGCTGCTCGCCTGTGTTGCCACCTGGATTCTGCGCGGGACGTCCTTCTGCTACGTCCCTTC
GGCCCTCAATCCAGCGGACCTTCCTTCCCGCGGCCTGCTGCCGGCTCTGCGGCCTCTTCCGCGTCTTCGC
CTTCGCCCTCAGACGAGTCGGATCTCCCTTTGGGCCGCCTCCCCGCCTGGCGATGGTACCGGTGTGGAAA
GTCCCCAGGCTCCCCAGCAGGCAGAAGTATGCAAAGCATGCATCTCAATTAGTCAGCAACCAGGTGTGGA
AAGTCCCCAGGCTCCCCAGCAGGCAGAAGTATGCAAAGCATGCATCTCAATTAGTCAGCAACCATAGTCC
CGCCCCTAACTCCGCCCATCCCGCCCCTAACTCCGCCCAGTTCCGCCCATTCTCCGCCCCATGGCTGACT
AATTTTTTTTATTTATGCAGAGGCCGAGGCCGCCTCTGCCTCTGAGCTATTCCAGAAGTAGTGAGGAGGC
TTTTTTGGAGGCCTAGGCTTTTGCAAAAAGCTCCCGGGAGCTTGTATATCCATTTTCGGATCTGATCAGC
ACGTGTTGACAATTAATCATCGGCATAGTATATCGGCATAGTATAATACGACAAGGTGAGGAACTAAACC
ATGGCCAAGCCTTTGTCTCAAGAAGAATCCACCCTCATTGAAAGAGCAACGGCTACAATCAACAGCATCC
CCATCTCTGAAGACTACAGCGTCGCCAGCGCAGCTCTCTCTAGCGACGGCCGCATCTTCACTGGTGTCAA
TGTATATCATTTTACTGGGGGACCTTGTGCAGAACTCGTGGTGCTGGGCACTGCTGCTGCTGCGGCAGCT
GGCAACCTGACTTGTATCGTCGCGATCGGAAATGAGAACAGGGGCATCTTGAGCCCCTGCGGACGGTGCC
GACAGGTGCTTCTCGATCTGCATCCTGGGATCAAAGCCATAGTGAAGGACAGTGATGGACAGCCGACGGC
AGTTGGGATTCGTGAATTGCTGCCCTCTGGTTATGTGTGGGAGGGCTAAGCACAATTCGAGCTCGGTACC
TTTAAGACCAATGACTTACAAGGCAGCTGTAGATCTTAGCCACTTTTTAAAAGAAAAGGGGGGACTGGAA
GGGCTAATTCACTCCCAACGAAGACAAGATCTGCTTTTTGCTTGTACTGGGTCTCTCTGGTTAGACCAGA
TCTGAGCCTGGGAGCTCTCTGGCTAACTAGGGAACCCACTGCTTAAGCCTCAATAAAGCTTGCCTTGAGT
GCTTCAAGTAGTGTGTGCCCGTCTGTTGTGTGACTCTGGTAACTAGAGATCCCTCAGACCCTTTTAGTCA
GTGTGGAAAATCTCTAGCAGTAGTAGTTCATGTCATCTTATTATTCAGTATTTATAACTTGCAAAGAAAT
GAATATCAGAGAGTGAGAGGAACTTGTTTATTGCAGCTTATAATGGTTACAAATAAAGCAATAGCATCAC
AAATTTCACAAATAAAGCATTTTTTTCACTGCATTCTAGTTGTGGTTTGTCCAAACTCATCAATGTATCT
TATCATGTCTGGCTCTAGCTATCCCGCCCCTAACTCCGCCCATCCCGCCCCTAACTCCGCCCAGTTCCGC
CCATTCTCCGCCCCATGGCTGACTAATTTTTTTTATTTATGCAGAGGCCGAGGCCGCCTCGGCCTCTGAG
CTATTCCAGAAGTAGTGAGGAGGCTTTTTTGGAGGCCTAGGGACGTACCCAATTCGCCCTATAGTGAGTC
GTATTACGCGCGCTCACTGGCCGTCGTTTTACAACGTCGTGACTGGGAAAACCCTGGCGTTACCCAACTT
AATCGCCTTGCAGCACATCCCCCTTTCGCCAGCTGGCGTAATAGCGAAGAGGCCCGCACCGATCGCCCTT
CCCAACAGTTGCGCAGCCTGAATGGCGAATGGG
[124 nt withheld, positions 5564-5687]
C
[91 nt withheld, positions 5689-5779]
A
[49 nt withheld, positions 5781-5829]
CCTTTGACGTTGGAGTCCACGTTCTTT
[37 nt withheld, positions 5857-5893]
ACCCTATCTCGGTCTATTCTTTTGATTTATAAGGGATTTTGCCGATTTCGGCCTATTGGTTAAAAAATGA
GCTGATTTAACAAAAATTTAACGCGAATTTTAACAAAATATTAACGCTTACAATTTAGGTGGCACTTTTC
GGGGAAATGTGCGCGGAACCCCTATTTGTTTATTTTTCTAAATACATTCAAATATGTATCCGCTCATGAG
ACAATAACCCTGATAAATGCTTCAATAATATTGAAAAAGGAAGAGTATGAGTATTCAACATTTCCGTGTC
GCCCTTATTCCCTTTTTTGCGGCATTTTGCCTTCCTGTTTTTGCTCACCCAGAAACGCTGGTGAAAGTAA
AAGATGCTGAAGATCAGTTGGGTGCACGAGTGGGTTACATCGAACTGGATCTCAACAGCGGTAAGATCCT
TGAGAGTTTTCGCCCCGAAGAACGTTTTCCAATGATGAGCACTTTTAAAGTTCTGCTATGTGGCGCGGTA
TTATCCCGTATTGACGCCGGGCAAGAGCAACTCGGTCGCCGCATACACTATTCTCAGAATGACTTGGTTG
AGTACTCACCAGTCACAGAAAAGCATCTTACGGATGGCATGACAGTAAGAGAATTATGCAGTGCTGCCAT
AACCATGAGTGATAACACTGCGGCCAACTTACTTCTGACAACGATCGGAGGACCGAAGGAGCTAACCGCT
TTTTTGCACAACATGGGGGATCATGTAACTCGCCTTGATCGTTGGGAACCGGAGCTGAATGAAGCCATAC
CAAACGACGAGCGTGACACCACGATGCCTGTAGCAATGGCAACAACGTTGCGCAAACTATTAACTGGCGA
ACTACTTACTCTAGCTTCCCGGCAACAATTAATAGACTGGATGGAGGCGGATAAAGTTGCAGGACCACTT
CTGCGCTCGGCCCTTCCGGCTGGCTGGTTTATTGCTGATAAATCTGGAGCCGGTGAGCGTGGGTCTCGCG
GTATCATTGCAGCACTGGGGCCAGATGGTAAGCCCTCCCGTATCGTAGTTATCTACACGACGGGGAGTCA
GGCAACTATGGATGAACGAAATAGACAGATCGCTGAGATAGGTGCCTCACTGATTAAGCATTGGTAACTG
TCAGACCAAGTTTACTCATATATACTTTAGATTGATTTAAAACTTCATTTTTAATTTAAAAGGATCTAGG
TGAAGATCCTTTTTGATAATCTCATGACCAAAATCCCTTAACGTGAGTTTTCGTTCCACTGAGCGTCAGA
CCCCGTAGAAAAGATCAAAGGATCTTCTTGAGATCCTTTTTTTCTGCGCGTAATCTGCTGCTTGCAAACA
AAAAAACCACCGCTACCAGCGGTGGTTTGTTTGCCGGATCAAGAGCTACCAACTCTTTTTCCGAAGGTAA
CTGGCTTCAGCAGAGCGCAGATACCAAATACTGTTCTTCTAGTGTAGCCGTAGTTAGGCCACCACTTCAA
GAACTCTGTAGCACCGCCTACATACCTCGCTCTGCTAATCCTGTTACCAGTGGCTGCTGCCAGTGGCGAT
AAGTCGTGTCTTACCGGGTTGGACTCAAGACGATAGTTACCGGATAAGGCGCAGCGGTCGGGCTGAACGG
GGGGTTCGTGCACACAGCCCAGCTTGGAGCGAACGACCTACACCGAACTGAGATACCTACAGCGTGAGCT
ATGAGAAAGCGCCACGCTTCCCGAAGGGAGAAAGGCGGACAGGTATCCGGTAAGCGGCAGGGTCGGAACA
GGAGAGCGCACGAGGGAGCTTCCAGGGGGAAACGCCTGGTATCTTTATAGTCCTGTCGGGTTTCGCCACC
TCTGACTTGAGCGTCGATTTTTGTGATGCTCGTCAGGGGGGCGGAGCCTATGGAAAAACGCCAGCAACGC
GGCCTTTTTACGGTTCCTGGCCTTTTGCTGGCCTTTTGCTCACATGTTCTTTCCTGCGTTATCCCCTGAT
TCTGTGGATAACCGTATTACCGCCTTTGAGTGAGCTGATACCGCTCGCCGCAGCCGAACGACCGAGCGCA
GCGAGTCAGTGAGCGAGGAAGCGGAAGAGCGCCCAATACGCAAACCGCCTCTCCCCGCGCGTTGGCCGAT
TCATTAATGCAGCTGGCACGACAGGTTTCCCGACTGGAAAGCGGGCAGTGAGCGCAACGCAATTAATGTG
AGTTAGCTCACTCATTAGGCACCCCAGGCTTTACACTTTATGCTTCCGGCTCGTATGTTGTGTGGAATTG
TGAGCGGATAACAATTTCACACAGGAAACAGCTATGACCATGATTACGCCAAGCGCGCAATTAACCCTCA
CTAAAGGGAACAAAAGCTGGAGCTGCAAGCTTAATGTAGTCTTATGCAATACTCTTGTAGTCTTGCAACA
TGGTAACGATGAGTTAGCAACATGCCTTACAAGGAGAGAAAAAGCACCGTGCATGCCGATTGGTGGAAGT
AAGGTGGTACGATCGTGCCTTATTAGGAAGGCAACAGACGGGTCTGACATGGATTGGACGAACCACTGAA
TTGCCGCATTGCAGAGATATTGTATTTAAGTGCCTAGCTCGATACATAAACGGGTCTCTCTGGTTAGACC
AGATCTGAGCCTGGGAGCTCTCTGGCTAACTAGGGAACCCACTGCTTAAGCCTCAATAAAGCTTGCCTTG
AGTGCTTCAAGTAGTGTGTGCCCGTCTGTTGTGTGACTCTGGTAACTAGAGATCCCTCAGACCCTTTTAG
TCAGTGTGGAAAATCTCTAGCAGTGGCGCCCGAACAGGGACTTGAAAGCGAAAGGGAAACCAGAGGAGCT
CTCTCGACGCAGGACTCGGCTTGCTGAAGCGCGCACGGCAAGAGGCGAGGGGCGGCGACTGGTGAGTACG
CCAAAAATTTTGACTAGCGGAGGCTAGAAGGAGAGAGATGGGTGCGAGAGCGTCAGTATTAAGCGGGGGA
GAATTAGATCGCGATGGGAAAAAATTCGGTTAAGGCCAGGGGGAAAGAAAAAATATAAATTAAAACATAT
AGTATGGGCAAGCAGGGAGCTAGAACGATTCGCAGTTAATCCTGGCCTGTTAGAAACATCAGAAGGCTGT
AGACAAATACTGGGACAGCTACAACCATCCCTTCAGACAGGATCAGAAGAACTTAGATCATTATATAATA
CAGTAGCAACCCTCTATTGTGTGCATCAAAGGATAGAGATAAAAGACACCAAGGAAGCTTTAGACAAGAT
AGAGGAAGAGCAAAACAAAAGTAAGACCACCGCACAGCAAGCGGCCGCTGATCTTCAGACCTGGAGGAGG
AGATATGAGGGACAATTGGAGAAGTGAATTATATAAATATAAAGTAGTAAAAATTGAACCATTAGGAGTA
GCACCCACCAAGGCAAAGAGAAGAGTGGTGCAGAGAGAAAAAAGAGCAGTGGGAATAGGAGCTTTGTTCC
TTGGGTTCTTGGGAGCAGCAGGAAGCACTATGGGCGCAGCGTCAATGACGCTGACGGTACAGGCCAGACA
ATTATTGTCTGGTATAGTGCAGCAGCAGAACAATTTGCTGAGGGCTATTGAGGCGCAACAGCATCTGTTG
CAACTCACAGTCTGGGGCATCAAGCAGCTCCAGGCAAGAATCCTGGCTGTGGAAAGATACCTAAAGGATC
AACAGCTCCTGGGGATTTGGGGTTGCTCTGGAAAACTCATTTGCACCACTGCTGTGCCTTGGAATGCTAG
TTGGAGTAATAAATCTCTGGAACAGATTTGGAATCACACGACCTGGATGGAGTGGGACAGAGAAATTAAC
AATTACACAAGCTTAATACACTCCTTAATTGAAGAATCGCAAAACCAGCAAGAAAAGAATGAACAAGAAT
TATTGGAATTAGATAAATGGGCAAGTTTGTGGAATTGGTTTAACATAACAAATTGGCTGTGGTATATAAA
ATTATTCATAATGATAGTAGGAGGCTTGGTAGGTTTAAGAATAGTTTTTGCTGTACTTTCTATAGTGAAT
AGAGTTAGGCAGGGATATTCACCATTATCGTTTCAGACCCACCTCCCAACCCCGAGGGGACCCGACAGGC
CCGAAGGAATAGAAGAAGAAGGTGGAGAGAGAGACAGAGACAGATCCATTCGATTAGTGAACGGATCTCG
ACGGTATCGGTTAACTTTTAAAAGAAAAGGGGGGATTGGGGGGTACAGTGCAGGGGAAAGAATAGTAGAC
ATAATAGCAACAGACATACAAACTAAAGAATTACAAAAACAAATTACAAAAATTCAAAATTTTATCGATA
AGCTTGGGAG
